>Addgene plasmid #123274 | pCEP4-BG505.SOSIP-gp160-754* | depositor full sequence | sequence record 235237 | pCEP4-BG505.SOSIP-gp160-754* sequence 12424 bps
GCCACCATGCCAATGGGCTCCCTTCAGCCCTTGGCTACCCTGTACCTTCTTGGGATGTTGGTCGCATCTG
TGCTTGCCGCAGAAAACTTGTGGGTAACTGTCTACTATGGAGTACCCGTTTGGAAAGACGCAGAAACAAC
GCTTTTTTGCGCATCCGACGCGAAGGCATACGAAACGGAAAAGCACAATGTTTGGGCAACGCATGCCTGC
GTCCCGACAGACCCAAATCCTCAGGAGATTCACCTTGAGAATGTAACAGAGGAATTCAACATGTGGAAGA
ATAACATGGTAGAACAAATGCATACGGATATTATCAGTCTTTGGGACCAGAGCCTTAAACCTTGCGTTAA
ACTTACGCCCCTCTGCGTAACTCTGCAATGTACTAACGTAACGAATAACATTACGGACGACATGCGCGGC
GAACTGAAGAATTGCAGCTTTAATATGACAACGGAGTTGCGAGATAAAAAGCAGAAGGTGTACAGCCTCT
TCTACAGGCTTGACGTTGTGCAAATAAACGAAAACCAGGGGAACAGGAGCAATAACTCCAATAAAGAATA
CAGATTGATCAACTGTAACACTAGCGCAATAACCCAGGCCTGCCCGAAGGTGTCATTTGAGCCGATTCCT
ATACACTATTGCGCCCCGGCAGGGTTTGCGATCTTGAAATGCAAGGATAAGAAGTTTAATGGAACTGGTC
CCTGTCCCAGTGTGAGTACGGTTCAGTGTACCCACGGCATAAAGCCAGTGGTATCCACTCAGCTTCTCCT
CAATGGCAGCCTCGCAGAGGAAGAGGTCATGATACGGAGTGAGAATATTACTAACAATGCCAAGAATATC
TTGGTCCAATTTAATACCCCCGTCCAGATTAATTGTACCCGACCTAATAATAATACCAGAAAATCCATTC
GCATCGGACCAGGTCAGGCGTTCTATGCCACGGGAGATATAATAGGTGACATCCGACAGGCGCATTGCAA
TGTAAGCAAGGCCACATGGAATGAGACTCTGGGTAAAGTTGTCAAGCAGCTCAGGAAGCATTTCGGGAAC
AATACCATCATCCGATTTGCGAACAGTAGTGGGGGTGATCTTGAAGTAACTACACATTCATTTAACTGCG
GCGGGGAGTTTTTTTATTGTAACACATCCGGGTTGTTCAACTCCACTTGGATATCTAACACTAGTGTTCA
GGGATCAAACTCCACAGGATCAAACGATAGTATAACACTTCCTTGTCGCATCAAACAGATTATCAACATG
TGGCAGCGAATCGGCCAGGCGATGTACGCCCCGCCTATCCAGGGAGTAATACGGTGCGTAAGCAACATAA
CGGGCCTTATACTTACGCGCGATGGAGGCAGCACTAATTCTACCACTGAGACGTTCCGGCCTGGCGGTGG
GGACATGCGAGACAACTGGCGGTCTGAGTTGTACAAGTACAAAGTGGTTAAAATCGAACCCCTGGGTGTC
GCCCCAACGAGATGTAAACGACGGGTAGTGGGAAGGAGGAGAAGGCGACGGGCGGTCGGCATTGGGGCCG
TTTTCTTGGGTTTTCTGGGGGCGGCTGGGAGCACTATGGGAGCAGCTAGTATGACCCTGACCGTACAGGC
GAGGAACCTCCTGTCCGGTATAGTGCAACAACAGTCAAACCTTCTTAGGGCTCCTGAGGCGCAGCAACAT
CTCCTTAAGTTGACTGTCTGGGGCATAAAGCAACTCCAAGCGCGGGTTCTCGCGGTGGAAAGATACCTTA
GGGACCAACAACTTTTGGGGATTTGGGGTTGTTCAGGCAAACTCATCTGTTGCACTAACGTTCCTTGGAA
CTCCTCATGGTCTAACCGAAATCTCTCCGAGATCTGGGATAATATGACATGGTTGCAGTGGGATAAGGAG
ATTAGCAATTACACTCAAATAATCTATGGGCTCCTGGAGGAAAGCCAGAATCAGCAGGAGAAGAATGAAC
AGGATCTTCTGGCCCTTGATAAGTGGGCAAGTCTTTGGAATTGGTTCGACATTTCAAATTGGCTTTGGTA
TATAAAGATATTTATAATGATTGTCGGGGGTTTGATAGGTTTGAGGATTGTGTTTGCTGTGCTGTCTGTT
ATCCACAGGGTTAGGCAGGGGTATAGTCCGCTCTCTTTTCAAACCCATACCCCCAACCCCAGGGGATTGG
ACCGACCCGAGCGGATTGAGGAGGAAGACGGTGAACAGGACCGGGGCAGAAGTACCCGCCTTGTTAGCGG
GTTTCTGTGATAACTCGAGGCCGGCAAGGCCGGATCCAGACATGATAAGATACATTGATGAGTTTGGACA
AACCACAACTAGAATGCAGTGAAAAAAATGCTTTATTTGTGAAATTTGTGATGCTATTGCTTTATTTGTA
ACCATTATAAGCTGCAATAAACAAGTTAACAACAACAATTGCATTCATTTTATGTTTCAGGTTCAGGGGG
AGGTGTGGGAGGTTTTTTAAAGCAAGTAAAACCTCTACAAATGTGGTATGGCTGATTATGATCCGGCTGC
CTCGCGCGTTTCGGTGATGACGGTGAAAACCTCTGACACATGCAGCTCCCGGAGACGGTCACAGCTTGTC
TGTAAGCGGATGCCGGGAGCAGACAAGCCCGTCAGGGCGCGTCAGCGGGTGTTGGCGGGTGTCGGGGCGC
AGCCATGAGGTCGACTCTAGAGGATCGATCCCCGCCCCGGACGAACTAAACCTGACTACGACATCTCTGC
CCCTTCTTCGCGGGGCAGTGCATGTAATCCCTTCAGTTGGTTGGTACAACTTGCCAACTGGGCCCTGTTC
CACATGTGACACGGGGGGGGACCAAACACAAAGGGGTTCTCTGACTGTAGTTGACATCCTTATAAATGGA
TGTGCACATTTGCCAACACTGAGTGGCTTTCATCCTGGAGCAGACTTTGCAGTCTGTGGACTGCAACACA
ACATTGCCTTTATGTGTAACTCTTGGCTGAAGCTCTTACACCAATGCTGGGGGACATGTACCTCCCAGGG
GCCCAGGAAGACTACGGGAGGCTACACCAACGTCAATCAGAGGGGCCTGTGTAGCTACCGATAAGCGGAC
CCTCAAGAGGGCATTAGCAATAGTGTTTATAAGGCCCCCTTGTTAACCCTAAACGGGTAGCATATGCTTC
CCGGGTAGTAGTATATACTATCCAGACTAACCCTAATTCAATAGCATATGTTACCCAACGGGAAGCATAT
GCTATCGAATTAGGGTTAGTAAAAGGGTCCTAAGGAACAGCGATATCTCCCACCCCATGAGCTGTCACGG
TTTTATTTACATGGGGTCAGGATTCCACGAGGGTAGTGAACCATTTTAGTCACAAGGGCAGTGGCTGAAG
ATCAAGGAGCGGGCAGTGAACTCTCCTGAATCTTCGCCTGCTTCTTCATTCTCCTTCGTTTAGCTAATAG
AATAACTGCTGAGTTGTGAACAGTAAGGTGTATGTGAGGTGCTCGAAAACAAGGTTTCAGGTGACGCCCC
CAGAATAAAATTTGGACGGGGGGTTCAGTGGTGGCATTGTGCTATGACACCAATATAACCCTCACAAACC
CCTTGGGCAATAAATACTAGTGTAGGAATGAAACATTCTGAATATCTTTAACAATAGAAATCCATGGGGT
GGGGACAAGCCGTAAAGACTGGATGTCCATCTCACACGAATTTATGGCTATGGGCAACACATAATCCTAG
TGCAATATGATACTGGGGTTATTAAGATGTGTCCCAGGCAGGGACCAAGACAGGTGAACCATGTTGTTAC
ACTCTATTTGTAACAAGGGGAAAGAGAGTGGACGCCGACAGCAGCGGACTCCACTGGTTGTCTCTAACAC
CCCCGAAAATTAAACGGGGCTCCACGCCAATGGGGCCCATAAACAAAGACAAGTGGCCACTCTTTTTTTT
GAAATTGTGGAGTGGGGGCACGCGTCAGCCCCCACACGCCGCCCTGCGGTTTTGGACTGTAAAATAAGGG
TGTAATAACTTGGCTGATTGTAACCCCGCTAACCACTGCGGTCAAACCACTTGCCCACAAAACCACTAAT
GGCACCCCGGGGAATACCTGCATAAGTAGGTGGGCGGGCCAAGATAGGGGCGCGATTGCTGCGATCTGGA
GGACAAATTACACACACTTGCGCCTGAGCGCCAAGCACAGGGTTGTTGGTCCTCATATTCACGAGGTCGC
TGAGAGCACGGTGGGCTAATGTTGCCATGGGTAGCATATACTACCCAAATATCTGGATAGCATATGCTAT
CCTAATCTATATCTGGGTAGCATAGGCTATCCTAATCTATATCTGGGTAGCATATGCTATCCTAATCTAT
ATCTGGGTAGTATATGCTATCCTAATTTATATCTGGGTAGCATAGGCTATCCTAATCTATATCTGGGTAG
CATATGCTATCCTAATCTATATCTGGGTAGTATATGCTATCCTAATCTGTATCCGGGTAGCATATGCTAT
CCTAATAGAGATTAGGGTAGTATATGCTATCCTAATTTATATCTGGGTAGCATATACTACCCAAATATCT
GGATAGCATATGCTATCCTAATCTATATCTGGGTAGCATATGCTATCCTAATCTATATCTGGGTAGCATA
GGCTATCCTAATCTATATCTGGGTAGCATATGCTATCCTAATCTATATCTGGGTAGTATATGCTATCCTA
ATTTATATCTGGGTAGCATAGGCTATCCTAATCTATATCTGGGTAGCATATGCTATCCTAATCTATATCT
GGGTAGTATATGCTATCCTAATCTGTATCCGGGTAGCATATGCTATCCTCATGCATATACAGTCAGCATA
TGATACCCAGTAGTAGAGTGGGAGTGCTATCCTTTGCATATGCCGCCACCTCCCAAGGGGGCGTGAATTT
TCGCTGCTTGTCCTTTTCCTGCTGGTTGCTCCCATTCTTAGGTGAATTTAAGGAGGCCAGGCTAAAGCCG
TCGCATGTCTGATTGCTCACCAGGTAAATGTCGCTAATGTTTTCCAACGCGAGAAGGTGTTGAGCGCGGA
GCTGAGTGACGTGACAACATGGGTATGCCCAATTGCCCCATGTTGGGAGGACGAAAATGGTGACAAGACA
GATGGCCAGAAATACACCAACAGCACGCATGATGTCTACTGGGGATTTATTCTTTAGTGCGGGGGAATAC
ACGGCTTTTAATACGATTGAGGGCGTCTCCTAACAAGTTACATCACTCCTGCCCTTCCTCACCCTCATCT
CCATCACCTCCTTCATCTCCGTCATCTCCGTCATCACCCTCCGCGGCAGCCCCTTCCACCATAGGTGGAA
ACCAGGGAGGCAAATCTACTCCATCGTCAAAGCTGCACACAGTCACCCTGATATTGCAGGTAGGAGCGGG
CTTTGTCATAACAAGGTCCTTAATCGCATCCTTCAAAACCTCAGCAAATATATGAGTTTGTAAAAAGACC
ATGAAATAACAGACAATGGACTCCCTTAGCGGGCCAGGTTGTGGGCCGGGTCCAGGGGCCATTCCAAAGG
GGAGACGACTCAATGGTGTAAGACGACATTGTGGAATAGCAAGGGCAGTTCCTCGCCTTAGGTTGTAAAG
GGAGGTCTTACTACCTCCATATACGAACACACCGGCGACCCAAGTTCCTTCGTCGGTAGTCCTTTCTACG
TGACTCCTAGCCAGGAGAGCTCTTAAACCTTCTGCAATGTTCTCAAATTTCGGGTTGGAACCTCCTTGAC
CACGATGCTTTCCAAACCACCCTCCTTTTTTGCGCCTGCCTCCATCACCCTGACCCCGGGGTCCAGTGCT
TGGGCCTTCTCCTGGGTCATCTGCGGGGCCCTGCTCTATCGCTCCCGGGGGCACGTCAGGCTCACCATCT
GGGCCACCTTCTTGGTGGTATTCAAAATAATCGGCTTCCCCTACAGGGTGGAAAAATGGCCTTCTACCTG
GAGGGGGCCTGCGCGGTGGAGACCCGGATGATGATGACTGACTACTGGGACTCCTGGGCCTCTTTTCTCC
ACGTCCACGACCTCTCCCCCTGGCTCTTTCACGACTTCCCCCCCTGGCTCTTTCACGTCCTCTACCCCGG
CGGCCTCCACTACCTCCTCGACCCCGGCCTCCACTACCTCCTCGACCCCGGCCTCCACTGCCTCCTCGAC
CCCGGCCTCCACCTCCTGCTCCTGCCCCTCCTGCTCCTGCCCCTCCTCCTGCTCCTGCCCCTCCTGCCCC
TCCTGCTCCTGCCCCTCCTGCCCCTCCTGCTCCTGCCCCTCCTGCCCCTCCTGCTCCTGCCCCTCCTGCC
CCTCCTCCTGCTCCTGCCCCTCCTGCCCCTCCTCCTGCTCCTGCCCCTCCTGCCCCTCCTGCTCCTGCCC
CTCCTGCCCCTCCTGCTCCTGCCCCTCCTGCCCCTCCTGCTCCTGCCCCTCCTGCTCCTGCCCCTCCTGC
TCCTGCCCCTCCTGCTCCTGCCCCTCCTGCCCCTCCTGCCCCTCCTCCTGCTCCTGCCCCTCCTGCTCCT
GCCCCTCCTGCCCCTCCTGCCCCTCCTGCTCCTGCCCCTCCTCCTGCTCCTGCCCCTCCTGCCCCTCCTG
CCCCTCCTCCTGCTCCTGCCCCTCCTGCCCCTCCTCCTGCTCCTGCCCCTCCTCCTGCTCCTGCCCCTCC
TGCCCCTCCTGCCCCTCCTCCTGCTCCTGCCCCTCCTGCCCCTCCTCCTGCTCCTGCCCCTCCTCCTGCT
CCTGCCCCTCCTGCCCCTCCTGCCCCTCCTCCTGCTCCTGCCCCTCCTCCTGCTCCTGCCCCTCCTGCCC
CTCCTGCCCCTCCTGCCCCTCCTCCTGCTCCTGCCCCTCCTCCTGCTCCTGCCCCTCCTGCTCCTGCCCC
TCCCGCTCCTGCTCCTGCTCCTGTTCCACCGTGGGTCCCTTTGCAGCCAATGCAACTTGGACGTTTTTGG
GGTCTCCGGACACCATCTCTATGTCTTGGCCCTGATCCTGAGCCGCCCGGGGCTCCTGGTCTTCCGCCTC
CTCGTCCTCGTCCTCTTCCCCGTCCTCGTCCATGGTTATCACCCCCTCTTCTTTGAGGTCCACTGCCGCC
GGAGCCTTCTGGTCCAGATGTGTCTCCCTTCTCTCCTAGGCCATTTCCAGGTCCTGTACCTGGCCCCTCG
TCAGACATGATTCACACTAAAAGAGATCAATAGACATCTTTATTAGACGACGCTCAGTGAATACAGGGAG
TGCAGACTCCTGCCCCCTCCAACAGCCCCCCCACCCTCATCCCCTTCATGGTCGCTGTCAGACAGATCCA
GGTCTGAAAATTCCCCATCCTCCGAACCATCCTCGTCCTCATCACCAATTACTCGCAGCCCGGAAAACTC
CCGCTGAACATCCTCAAGATTTGCGTCCTGAGCCTCAAGCCAGGCCTCAAATTCCTCGTCCCCCTTTTTG
CTGGACGGTAGGGATGGGGATTCTCGGGACCCCTCCTCTTCCTCTTCAAGGTCACCAGACAGAGATGCTA
CTGGGGCAACGGAAGAAAAGCTGGGTGCGGCCTGTGAGGATCAGCTTATCGATGATAAGCTGTCAAACAT
GAGAATTCTTGAAGACGAAAGGGCCTCGTGATACGCCTATTTTTATAGGTTAATGTCATGATAATAATGG
TTTCTTAGACGTCAGGTGGCACTTTTCGGGGAAATGTGCGCGGAACCCCTATTTGTTTATTTTTCTAAAT
ACATTCAAATATGTATCCGCTCATGAGACAATAACCCTGATAAATGCTTCAATAATATTGAAAAAGGAAG
AGTATGAGTATTCAACATTTCCGTGTCGCCCTTATTCCCTTTTTTGCGGCATTTTGCCTTCCTGTTTTTG
CTCACCCAGAAACGCTGGTGAAAGTAAAAGATGCTGAAGATCAGTTGGGTGCACGAGTGGGTTACATCGA
ACTGGATCTCAACAGCGGTAAGATCCTTGAGAGTTTTCGCCCCGAAGAACGTTTTCCAATGATGAGCACT
TTTAAAGTTCTGCTATGTGGCGCGGTATTATCCCGTGTTGACGCCGGGCAAGAGCAACTCGGTCGCCGCA
TACACTATTCTCAGAATGACTTGGTTGAGTACTCACCAGTCACAGAAAAGCATCTTACGGATGGCATGAC
AGTAAGAGAATTATGCAGTGCTGCCATAACCATGAGTGATAACACTGCGGCCAACTTACTTCTGACAACG
ATCGGAGGACCGAAGGAGCTAACCGCTTTTTTGCACAACATGGGGGATCATGTAACTCGCCTTGATCGTT
GGGAACCGGAGCTGAATGAAGCCATACCAAACGACGAGCGTGACACCACGATGCCTGCAGCAATGGCAAC
AACGTTGCGCAAACTATTAACTGGCGAACTACTTACTCTAGCTTCCCGGCAACAATTAATAGACTGGATG
GAGGCGGATAAAGTTGCAGGACCACTTCTGCGCTCGGCCCTTCCGGCTGGCTGGTTTATTGCTGATAAAT
CTGGAGCCGGTGAGCGTGGGTCTCGCGGTATCATTGCAGCACTGGGGCCAGATGGTAAGCCCTCCCGTAT
CGTAGTTATCTACACGACGGGGAGTCAGGCAACTATGGATGAACGAAATAGACAGATCGCTGAGATAGGT
GCCTCACTGATTAAGCATTGGTAACTGTCAGACCAAGTTTACTCATATATACTTTAGATTGATTTAAAAC
TTCATTTTTAATTTAAAAGGATCTAGGTGAAGATCCTTTTTGATAATCTCATGACCAAAATCCCTTAACG
TGAGTTTTCGTTCCACTGAGCGTCAGACCCCGTAGAAAAGATCAAAGGATCTTCTTGAGATCCTTTTTTT
CTGCGCGTAATCTGCTGCTTGCAAACAAAAAAACCACCGCTACCAGCGGTGGTTTGTTTGCCGGATCAAG
AGCTACCAACTCTTTTTCCGAAGGTAACTGGCTTCAGCAGAGCGCAGATACCAAATACTGTCCTTCTAGT
GTAGCCGTAGTTAGGCCACCACTTCAAGAACTCTGTAGCACCGCCTACATACCTCGCTCTGCTAATCCTG
TTACCAGTGGCTGCTGCCAGTGGCGATAAGTCGTGTCTTACCGGGTTGGACTCAAGACGATAGTTACCGG
ATAAGGCGCAGCGGTCGGGCTGAACGGGGGGTTCGTGCACACAGCCCAGCTTGGAGCGAACGACCTACAC
CGAACTGAGATACCTACAGCGTGAGCTATGAGAAAGCGCCACGCTTCCCGAAGGGAGAAAGGCGGACAGG
TATCCGGTAAGCGGCAGGGTCGGAACAGGAGAGCGCACGAGGGAGCTTCCAGGGGGAAACGCCTGGTATC
TTTATAGTCCTGTCGGGTTTCGCCACCTCTGACTTGAGCGTCGATTTTTGTGATGCTCGTCAGGGGGGCG
GAGCCTATGGAAAAACGCCAGCAACGCGGCCTTTTTACGGTTCCTGGCCTTTTGCTGGCCTTGAAGCTGT
CCCTGATGGTCGTCATCTACCTGCCTGGACAGCATGGCCTGCAACGCGGGCATCCCGATGCCGCCGGAAG
CGAGAAGAATCATAATGGGGAAGGCCATCCAGCCTCGCGTCGCGAACGCCAGCAAGACGTAGCCCAGCGC
GTCGGCCCCGAGATGCGCCGCGTGCGGCTGCTGGAGATGGCGGACGCGATGGATATGTTCTGCCAAGGGT
TGGTTTGCGCATTCACAGTTCTCCGCAAGAATTGATTGGCTCCAATTCTTGGAGTGGTGAATCCGTTAGC
GAGGTGCCGCCCTGCTTCATCCCCGTGGCCCGTTGCTCGCGTTTGCTGGCGGTGTCCCCGGAAGAAATAT
ATTTGCATGTCTTTAGTTCTATGATGACACAAACCCCGCCCAGCGTCTTGTCATTGGCGAATTCGAACAC
GCAGATGCAGTCGGGGCGGCGCGGTCCGAGGTCCACTTCGCATATTAAGGTGACGCGTGTGGCCTCGAAC
ACCGAGCGACCCTGCAGCGACCCGCTTAACAGCGTCAACAGCGTGCCGCAGATCCCGGGGGGCAATGAGA
TATGAAAAAGCCTGAACTCACCGCGACGTCTGTCGAGAAGTTTCTGATCGAAAAGTTCGACAGCGTCTCC
GACCTGATGCAGCTCTCGGAGGGCGAAGAATCTCGTGCTTTCAGCTTCGATGTAGGAGGGCGTGGATATG
TCCTGCGGGTAAATAGCTGCGCCGATGGTTTCTACAAAGATCGTTATGTTTATCGGCACTTTGCATCGGC
CGCGCTCCCGATTCCGGAAGTGCTTGACATTGGGGAATTCAGCGAGAGCCTGACCTATTGCATCTCCCGC
CGTGCACAGGGTGTCACGTTGCAAGACCTGCCTGAAACCGAACTGCCCGCTGTTCTGCAGCCGGTCGCGG
AGGCCATGGATGCGATCGCTGCGGCCGATCTTAGCCAGACGAGCGGGTTCGGCCCATTCGGACCGCAAGG
AATCGGTCAATACACTACATGGCGTGATTTCATATGCGCGATTGCTGATCCCCATGTGTATCACTGGCAA
ACTGTGATGGACGACACCGTCAGTGCGTCCGTCGCGCAGGCTCTCGATGAGCTGATGCTTTGGGCCGAGG
ACTGCCCCGAAGTCCGGCACCTCGTGCACGCGGATTTCGGCTCCAACAATGTCCTGACGGACAATGGCCG
CATAACAGCGGTCATTGACTGGAGCGAGGCGATGTTCGGGGATTCCCAATACGAGGTCGCCAACATCTTC
TTCTGGAGGCCGTGGTTGGCTTGTATGGAGCAGCAGACGCGCTACTTCGAGCGGAGGCATCCGGAGCTTG
CAGGATCGCCGCGGCTCCGGGCGTATATGCTCCGCATTGGTCTTGACCAACTCTATCAGAGCTTGGTTGA
CGGCAATTTCGATGATGCAGCTTGGGCGCAGGGTCGATGCGACGCAATCGTCCGATCCGGAGCCGGGACT
GTCGGGCGTACACAAATCGCCCGCAGAAGCGCGGCCGTCTGGACCGATGGCTGTGTAGAAGTACTCGCCG
ATAGTGGAAACCGACGCCCCAGCACTCGTCCGGATCGGGAGATGGGGGAGGCTAACTGAAACACGGAAGG
AGACAATACCGGAAGGAACCCGCGCTATGACGGCAATAAAAAGACAGAATAAAACGCACGGGTGTTGGGT
CGTTTGTTCATAAACGCGGGGTTCGGTCCCAGGGCTGGCACTCTGTCGATACCCCACCGAGACCCCATTG
GGGCCAATACGCCCGCGTTTCTTCCTTTTCCCCACCCCACCCCCCAAGTTCGGGTGAAGGCCCAGGGCTC
GCAGCCAACGTCGGGGCGGCAGGCCCTGCCATAGCCACTGGCCCCGTGGGTTAGGGACGGGGTCCCCCAT
GGGGAATGGTTTATGGTTCGTGGGGGTTATTATTTTGGGCGTTGCGTGGGGTCAGGTCCACGACTGGACT
GAGCAGACAGACCCATGGTTTTTGGATGGCCTGGGCATGGACCGCATGTACTGGCGCGACACGAACACCG
GGCGTCTGTGGCTGCCAAACACCCCCGACCCCCAAAAACCACCGCGCGGATTTCTGGCGTGCCAAGCTAG
TCGACCAATTCTCATGTTTGACAGCTTATCATCGCAGATCCGGGCAACGTTGTTGCCATTGCTGCAGGCG
CAGAACTGGTAGGTATGGAAGATCTATACATTGAATCAATATTGGCAATTAGCCATATTAGTCATTGGTT
ATATAGCATAAATCAATATTGGCTATTGGCCATTGCATACGTTGTATCTATATCATAATATGTACATTTA
TATTGGCTCATGTCCAATATGACCGCCATGTTGACATTGATTATTGACTAGTTATTAATAGTAATCAATT
ACGGGGTCATTAGTTCATAGCCCATATATGGAGTTCCGCGTTACATAACTTACGGTAAATGGCCCGCCTG
GCTGACCGCCCAACGACCCCCGCCCATTGACGTCAATAATGACGTATGTTCCCATAGTAACGCCAATAGG
GACTTTCCATTGACGTCAATGGGTGGAGTATTTACGGTAAACTGCCCACTTGGCAGTACATCAAGTGTAT
CATATGCCAAGTCCGCCCCCTATTGACGTCAATGACGGTAAATGGCCCGCCTGGCATTATGCCCAGTACA
TGACCTTACGGGACTTTCCTACTTGGCAGTACATCTACGTATTAGTCATCGCTATTACCATGGTGATGCG
GTTTTGGCAGTACACCAATGGGCGTGGATAGCGGTTTGACTCACGGGGATTTCCAAGTCTCCACCCCATT
GACGTCAATGGGAGTTTGTTTTGGCACCAAAATCAACGGGACTTTCCAAAATGTCGTAATAACCCCGCCC
CGTTGACGCAAATGGGCGGTAGGCGTGTACGGTGGGAGGTCTATATAAGCAGAGCTCGTTTAGTGAACCG
TCAGATCTCTAGAAGCTGGGTACCAGCTGCTAGC
Features (pLannotate 1.2.2; 22 found; start..end, strand, type, name):
     46..2247    +  CDS            env (fragment): ENV_HV1Y2 - Experimental evidence at protein level: Swiss-Prot protein existence level 1. [Transmembrane protein gp41]: Acts as a class I viral fusion protein. Under the current model, the protein has at least 3 conformational states: pre-fusion native state, pre-hairpin intermediate state, and post-fusion hairpin state. During fusion of viral and target intracellular membranes, the coiled coil regions (heptad repeats) assume a trimer-of-hairpins structure, positioning the fusion peptide in close proximity to the C-terminal region of the ectodomain. The formation of this structure appears to d
   2273..2407    -  polyA_signal   SV40 poly(A) signal: SV40 polyadenylation signal
   2430..2513    -  CDS            large T antigen (fragment): large T antigen from SV40 (simian virus 40)
   2516..2556    +  CDS            rop (fragment): Rop protein, which maintains plasmids at low copy number; rop
   2668..2686    -  misc_feature   MCS (fragment): pUC18/19 multiple cloning site
   3132..4921    -  rep_origin     oriP: Epstein-Barr virus oriP replication origin (Yates et al., 2000)
   4922..5140    -  CDS            gL (fragment): GL_EBVB9 - Experimental evidence at protein level: Swiss-Prot protein existence level 1. The heterodimer glycoprotein H-glycoprotein L is required for the fusion of viral and plasma membranes leading to virus entry into the host cell. Acts as a functional inhibitor of gH and maintains gH in an inhibited form. Upon binding to host integrins, gL dissociates from gH leading to activation of the viral fusion glycoproteins gB and gH. Fusion of EBV with B-lymphocytes requires the additional receptor- binding protein gp42, which forms a complex with gH/gL. The heterodimer gH/gL targets also host EPHA
   5223..7148    -  CDS            EBNA1: Epstein-Barr nuclear antigen 1, also known as EBNA-1 crucial for latent viral infection, and for episomal amplification of vectors containing the oriP origin (Okita et al., 2013)
   7186..7530    -  CDS            BRRF2_EBVB9 (fragment): Protein inferred from homology: Swiss-Prot protein existence level 3. From Epstein-Barr virus (strain B95-8) (HHV-4) (Human herpesvirus 4).
   7533..7556    -  promoter       tet promoter (fragment): E. coli promoter for tetracycline efflux protein gene
   7669..7773    +  promoter       AmpR promoter: bla
   7774..8634    +  CDS            AmpR: β-lactamase; bla; confers resistance to ampicillin, carbenicillin, and related antibiotics
   8805..9393    +  rep_origin     ori: high-copy-number ColE1/pMB1/pBR322/pUC origin of replication
   9439..9597    -  CDS            TcR (fragment): tetracycline efflux protein; tet; confers resistance to tetracycline
   9718..9918    -  CDS            MDV035 (fragment): UL24_GAHVM - Protein inferred from homology: Swiss-Prot protein existence level 3. May play a role in the dispersal of host nucleolin from the nucleolus throughout the nucleus leading to a decrease in ribosome biogenesis. From Gallid herpesvirus 2 (strain Chicken/Md5/ATCC VR-987) (GaHV-2) (Marek's disease herpesvirus type 1).
   9907..9969    +  promoter       Mini-TK promoter: minimal herpes simplex virus (HSV) thymidine kinase promoter
  10012..11049   +  CDS            HygR: hygromycin B phosphotransferase confers resistance to hygromycin
  11091..11139   +  polyA_signal   HSV TK poly(A) signal: herpes simplex virus thymidine kinase polyadenylation signal (Cole and Stacy, 1985)
  11339..11563   +  CDS            gH (fragment): GH_HHV11 - Experimental evidence at protein level: Swiss-Prot protein existence level 1. The heterodimer glycoprotein H-glycoprotein L is required for the fusion of viral and plasma membranes leading to virus entry into the host cell. Following initial binding to host receptor, membrane fusion is mediated by the fusion machinery composed of gB and the heterodimer gH/gL. May also be involved in the fusion between the virion envelope and the outer nuclear membrane during virion morphogenesis. From Human herpesvirus 1 (strain 17) (HHV-1) (Human herpes simplex virus 1).
  11594..11619   -  CDS            bla(M) (fragment): β-lactamase lacking the signal sequence; bla(M); allows cytosolic expression of β-lactamase
  11793..12172   +  enhancer       CMV enhancer: human cytomegalovirus immediate early enhancer
  12174..12373   +  promoter       CMV promoter: human cytomegalovirus (CMV) immediate early promoter
