[The description below was written by a language model from this plasmid's Addgene catalogue record and pLannotate feature annotations shown in this document.]
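Description:
pCEP4-BG505.SOSIP-gp160-754* is a mammalian expression plasmid built on the Invitrogen pCEP4 episomal backbone, carrying the envelope glycoprotein (Env, gp160) of the HIV-1 BG505 isolate. The insert is a codon-optimized synthetic gene of about 2.25 kb cloned between NheI and XhoI sites. It is transcribed from the human cytomegalovirus immediate-early enhancer/promoter and terminated by an SV40 polyadenylation signal. A CD5 leader peptide at the N terminus directs the protein into the secretory pathway. The coding sequence contains the SOSIP mutations, a set of changes generally used to stabilize Env in its prefusion trimeric form. A premature stop codon at position 754 truncates the C-terminal end of the protein. The transmembrane gp41 portion falls within the annotated env region, consistent with a membrane-associated gp160 form rather than a soluble ectodomain.

The backbone provides the Epstein-Barr virus oriP origin together with an EBNA1 coding sequence, which allow the plasmid to replicate and persist as an episome in suitable primate cells. A hygromycin B phosphotransferase gene, flanked by a herpes simplex virus thymidine kinase promoter and poly(A) signal, permits selection of transfected cells. In E. coli the plasmid is maintained through a high-copy ColE1/pUC-type origin and ampicillin resistance. Several short annotated fragments (herpesvirus genes, rop, tetracycline resistance, SV40 large T antigen) appear to be backbone remnants rather than functional elements. The associated work concerns conformational engineering of Env based on mutational tolerance in the CD4- and PG16-bound states, so this construct serves to express BG505 SOSIP Env in human cells for such binding and engineering studies.
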