Addgene plasmid #123274: pCEP4-BG505.SOSIP-gp160-754*
Purpose: Mammalian expression plasmid for Env from the BG505 HIV-1 isolate (containing SOSIP mutations); C-terminal truncation
Depositing lab: Erik Procko. Publication: Conformational engineering of HIV-1 Env based on mutational tolerance in the CD4 and PG16 bound states. Heredia JD, Park J, Choi H, Gill KS, Procko E. J Virol. 2019 Mar 20. pii: JVI.00219-19. doi: 10.1128/JVI.00219-19. PubMed 30894475.
Backbone
  Vector backbone: pCEP4
  Backbone manufacturer: Invitrogen
  Backbone size w/o insert (bp): 10393
  Total vector size (bp): 12424
  Vector type: Mammalian Expression
  Selectable markers: Hygromycin
Growth in bacteria
  Bacterial resistance: Ampicillin, 100 μg/mL
  Growth temperature: 37°C
  Growth strain: DH5alpha
  Copy number: High Copy
Gene/Insert
  Gene/Insert name: HIV-1 (BG505) Env (alt names: gp160; Env)
  Species: Human immunodeficiency virus 1
  Insert size (bp): 2253
  Mutation: Codon-optimized synthetic gene; SOSIP mutations; Premature stop codon at position 754
  GenBank ID: ABA61516.1
  Promoter: CMV
  Tag / fusion protein: CD5 leader peptide (N terminal on insert)
  Cloning method: Restriction Enzyme; 5′ cloning site NheI (not destroyed); 3′ cloning site XhoI (not destroyed)
  Sequencing primers: 5′ CMV_fwd; 3′ EBV_rev
Terms and licenses: Academic/Nonprofit Terms; Industry Terms: Not Available to Industry
How to cite: pCEP4-BG505.SOSIP-gp160-754* was a gift from Erik Procko (Addgene plasmid # 123274 ; http://n2t.net/addgene:123274 ; RRID:Addgene_123274)
