>Addgene plasmid #123274 | pCEP4-BG505.SOSIP-gp160-754* | addgene partial sequence | sequence record 239698 | Addgene Partial NGS Result
GGCCGCCGGGGTAGAGGACGTGAAAGAGCCAGGGGGGGAAGTCGTGAAAGAGCCAGGGGGAGAGGTCGTG
GACGTGGAGAAAAGAGGCCCAGGAGTCCCAGTAGTCAGTCATCATCATCCGGGTCTCCACCGCGCAGGCC
CCCTCCAGGTAGAAGGCCATTTTTCCACCCTGTAGGGGAAGCCGATTATTTTGAATACCACCAAGAAGGT
GGCCCAGATGGTGAGCCTGACGTGCCCCCGGGAGCGATAGAGCAGGGCCCCGCAGATGACCCAGGAGAAG
GCCCAAGCACTGGACCCCGGGGTCAGGGTGATGGAGGCAGGCGCAAAAAAGGAGGGTGGTTTGGAAAGCA
TCGTGGTCAAGGAGGTTCCAACCCGAAATTTGAGAACATTGCAGAAGGTTTAAGAGCTCTCCTGGCTAGG
AGTCACGTAGAAAGGACTACCGACGAAGGAACTTGGGTCGCCGGTGTGTTCGTATATGGAGGTAGTAAGA
CCTCCCTTTACAACCTAAGGCGAGGAACTGCCCTTGCTATTCCACAATGTCGTCTTACACCATTGAGTCG
TCTCCCCTTTGGAATGGCCCCTGGACCCGGCCCACAACCTGGCCCGCTAAGGGAGTCCATTGTCTGTTAT
TTCATGGTCTTTTTACAAACTCATATATTTGCTGAGGTTTTGAAGGATGCGATTAAGGACCTTGTTATGA
CAAAGCCCGCTCCTACCTGCAATATCAGGGTGACTGTGTGCAGCTTTGACGATGGAGTAGATTTGCCTCC
CTGGTTTCCACCTATGGTGGAAGGGGCTGCCGCGGAGGGTGATGACGGAGATGACGGAGATGAAGGAGGT
GATGGAGATGAGGGTGAGGAAGGGCAGGAGTGATGTAACTTGTTAGGAGACGCCCTCAATCGTATTAAAA
GCCGTGTATTCCCCCGCACTAAAGAATAAATCCCCAGTAGACATCATGCGTGCTGTTGGTGTATTTCTGG
CCATCTGTCTTGTCACCATTTTCGTCCTCCCAACATGGGGCAATTGGGCATACCCATGTTGTCACGTCAC
TCAGCTCCGCGCTCAACACCTTCTCGCGTTGGAAAACATTAGCGACATTTACCTGGTGAGCAATCAGACA
TGCGACGGCTTTAGCCTGGCCTCCTTAAATTCACCTAAGAATGGGAGCAACCAGCAGGAAAAGGACAAGC
AGCGAAAATTCACGCCCCCTTGGGAGGTGGCGGCATATGCAAAGGATAGCACTCCCACTCTACTACTGGG
TATCATATGCTGACTGTATATGCATGAGGATAGCATATGCTACCCGGATACAGATTAGGATAGCATATAC
TACCCAGATATAGATTAGGATAGCATATGCTACCCAGATATAGATTAGGATAGCCTATGCTACCCAGATA
TAAATTAGGATAGCATATACTACCCAGATATAGATTAGGATAGCATATGCTACCCAGATATAGATTAGGA
TAGCCTATGCTACCCAGATATAGATTAGGATAGCATATGCTACCCAGATATAGATTAGGATAGCATATGC
TATCCAGATATTTGGGTAGTATATGCTACCCAGATATAAATTAGGATAGCATATACTACCCTAATCTCTA
TTAGGATAGCATATGCTACCCGGATACAGATTAGGATAGCATATACTACCCAGATATAGATTAGGATAGC
ATATGCTACCCAGATATAGATTAGGATAGCCTATGCTACCCAGATATAAATTAGGATAGCATATACTACC
CAGATATAGATTAGGATAGCATATGCTACCCAGATATAGATTAGGATAGCCTATGCTACCCAGATATAGA
TTAGGATAGCATATGCTATCCAGATATTTGGGTAGTATATGCTACCCATGGCAACATTAGCCCACCGTGC
TCTCAGCGACCTCGTGAATATGAGGACCAACAACCCTGTGCTTGGCGCTCAGGCGCAAGTGTGTGTAATT
TGTCCTCCAGATCGCAGCAATCGCGCCCCTATCTTGGCCCGCCCACCTACTTATGCAGGTATTCCCCGGG
GTGCCATTAGTGGTTTTGTGGGCAAGTGGTTTGACCGCAGTGGTTAGCGGGGTTACAATCAGCCAAGTTA
TTACACCCTTATTTTACAGTCCAAAACCGCAGGGCGGCGTGTGGGGGCTGACGCGTGCCCCCACTCCACA
ATTTCAAAAAAAAGAGTGGCCACTTGTCTTTGTTTATGGGCCCCATTGGCGTGGAGCCCCGTTTAATTTT
CGGGGGTGTTAGAGACAACCAGTGGAGTCCGCTGCTGTCGGCGTCCACTCTCTTTCCCCTTGTTACAAAT
AGAGTGTAACAACATGGTTCACCTGTCTTGGTCCCTGCCTGGGACACATCTTAATAACCCCAGTATCATA
TTGCACTAGGATTATGTGTTGCCCATAGCCATAAATTCGTGTGAGATGGACATCCAGTCTTTACGGCTTG
TCCCCACCCCATGGATTTCTATTGTTAAAGATATTCAGAATGTTTCATTCCTACACTAGTATTTATTGCC
CAAGGGGTTTGTGAGGGTTATATTGGTGTCATAGCACAATGCCACCACTGAACCCCCCGTCCAAATTTTA
TTCTGGGGGCGTCACCTGAAACCTTGTTTTCGAGCACCTCACATACACCTTACTGTTCACAACTCAGCAG
TTATTCTATTAGCTAAACGAAGGAGAATGAAGAAGCAGGCGAAGATTCAGGAGAGTTCACTGCCCGCTCC
TTGATCTTCAGCCACTGCCCTTGTGACTAAAATGGTTCACTACCCTCGTGGAATCCTGACCCCATGTAAA
TAAAACCGTGACAGCTCATGGGGTGGGAGATATCGCTGTTCCTTAGGACCCTTTTACTAACCCTAATTCG
ATAGCATATGCTTCCCGTTGGGTAACATATGCTATTGAATTAGGGTTAGTCTGGATAGTATATACTACTA
CCCGGGAAGCATATGCTACCCGTTTAGGGTTAACAAGGGGGCCTTATAAACACTATTGCTAATGCCCTCT
TGAGGGTCCGCTTATCGGTAGCTACACAGGCCCCTCTGATTGACGTTGGTGTAGCCTCCCGTAGTCTTCC
TGGGCCCCTGGGAGGTACATGTCCCCCAGCATTGGTGTAAGAGCTTCAGCCAAGAGTTACACATAAAGGC
AATGTTGTGTTGCAGTCCACAGACTGCAAAGTCTGCTCCAGGATGAAAGCCACTCAGTGTTGGCAAATGT
GCACATCCATTTATAAGGATGTCAACTACAGTCAGAGAACCCCTTTGTGTTTGGTCCCCCCCCGTGTCAC
ATGTGGAACAGGGCCCAGTTGGCAAGTTGTACCAACCAACTGAAGGGATTACATGCACTGCCCCGCGAAG
AAGGGGCAGAGATGTCGTAGTCAGGTTTAGTTCGTCCGGGGCGGGGATCGATCCTCTAGAGTCGACCTCA
TGGCTGCGCCCCGACACCCGCCAACACCCGCTGACGCGCCCTGACGGGCTTGTCTGCTCCCGGCATCCGC
TTACAGACAAGCTGTGACCGTCTCCGGGAGCTGCATGTGTCAGAGGTTTTCACCGTCATCACCGAAACGC
GCGAGGCAGCCGGATCATAATCAGCCATACCACATTTGTAGAGGTTTTACTTGCTTTAAAAAACCTCCCA
CACCTCCCCCTGAACCTGAAACATAAAATGAATGCAATTGTTGTTGTTAACTTGTTTATTGCAGCTTATA
ATGGTTACAAATAAAGCAATAGCATCACAAATTTCACAAATAAAGCATTTTTTTCACTGCATTCTAGTTG
TGGTTTGTCCAAACTCATCAATGTATCTTATCATGTCTGGATCCGGCCTTGCCGGCCTCGAGTTATCACA
GAAACCCGCTAACAAGGCGGGTACTTCTGCCCCGGTCCTGTTCACCGTCTTCCTCCTCAATCCGCTCGGG
TCGGTCCAATCCCCTGGGGTTGGGGGTATGGGTTTGAAAAGAGAGCGGACTATACCCCTGCCTAACCCTG
TGGATAACAGACAGCACAGCAAACACAATCCTCAAACCTATCAAACCCCCGACAATCATTATAAATATCT
TTATATACCAAAGCCAATTTGAAATGTCGAACCAATTCCAAAGACTTGCCCACTTATCAAGGGCCAGAAG
ATCCTGTTCATTCTTCTCCTGCTGATTCTGGCTTTCCTCCAGGAGCCCATAGATTATTTGAGTGTAATTG
CTAATCTCCTTATCCCACTGCAACCATGTCATATTATCCCAGATCTCGGAGAGATTTCGGTTAGACCATG
AGGAGTTCCAAGGAACGTTAGTGCAACAGATGAGTTTGCCTGAACAACCCCAAATCCCCAAAAGTTGTTG
GTCCCTAAGGTATCTTTCCACCGCGAGAACCCGCGCTTGGAGTTGCTTTATGCCCCAGACAGTCAACTTA
AGGAGATGTTGCTGCGCCTCAGGAGCCCTAAGAAGGTTTGACTGTTGTTGCACTATACCGGACAGGAGGT
TCCTCGCCTGTACGGTCAGGGTCATACTAGCTGCTCCCATAGTGCTCCCAGCCGCCCCCAGAAAACCCAA
GAAAACGGCCCCAATGCCGACCGCCCGTCGCCTTCTCCTCCTTCCCACTACCCGTCGTTTACATCTCGTT
GGGGCGACACCCAGGGGTTCGATTTTAACCACTTTGTACTTGTACAACTCAGACCGCCAGTTGTCTCGCA
TGTCCCCACCGCCAGGCCGGAACGTCTCAGTGGTAGAATTAGTGCTGCCTCCATCGCGCGTAAGTATAAG
GCCCGTTATGTTGCTTACGCACCGTATTACTCCCTGGATAGGCGGGGCGTACATCGCCTGGCCGATTCGC
TGCCACATGTTGATAATCTGTTTGATGCGACAAGGAAGTGTTATACTATCGTTTGATCCTGTGGAGTTTG
ATCCCTGAACACTAGTGTTAGATATCCAAGTGGAGTTGAACAACCCGGATGTGTTACAATAAAAAAACTC
CCCGCCGCAGTTAAATGAATGTGTAGTTACTTCAAGATCACCCCCACTACTGTTCGCAAATCGGATGATG
GTATTGTTCCCGAAATGCTTCCTGAGCTGCTTGACAACTTTACCCAGAGTCTCATTCCATGTGGCCTTGC
TTACATTGCAATGCGCCTGTCGGATGTCACCTATTATATCTCCCGTGGCATAGAACGCCTGACCTGGTCC
GATGCGAATGGATTTTCTGGTATTATTATTAGGTCGGGTACAATTAATCTGGACGGGGGTATTAAATTGG
ACCAAGATATTCTTGGCATTGTTAGTAATATTCTCACTCCGTATCATGACCTCTTCCTCTGCGAGGCTGC
CATTGAGGAGAAGCTGAGTGGATACCACTGGCTTTATGCCGTGGGTACACTGAACCGTACTCACACTGGG
ACAGGGACCAGTTCCATTAAACTTCTTATCCTTGCATTTCAAGATCGCAAACCCTGCCGGGGCGCAATAG
TGTATAGGAATCGGCTCAAATGACACCTTCGGGCAGGCCTGGGTTATTGCGCTAGTGTTACAGTTGATCA
ATCTGTATTCTTTATTGGAGTTATTGCTCCTGTTCCCCTGGTTTTCGTTTATTTGCACAACGTCAAGCCT
GTAGAAGAGGCTGTACACCTTCTGCTTTTTATCTCGCAACTCCGTTGTCATATTAAAGCTGCAATTCTTC
AGTTCGCCGCGCATGTCGTCCGTAATGTTATTCGTTACGTTAGTACATTGCAGAGTTACGCAGAGGGGCG
TAAGTTTAACGCAAGGTTTAAGGCTCTGGTCCCAAAGACTGATAATATCCGTATGCATTTGTTCTACCAT
GTTATTCTTCCACATGTTGAATTCCTCTGTTACATTCTCAAGGTGAATCTCCTGAGGATTTGGGTCTGTC
GGGACGCAGGCATGCGTTGCCCAAACATTGTGCTTTTCCGTTTCGTATGCCTTCGCGTCGGATGCGCAAA
AAAGCGTTGTTTCTGCGTCTTTCCAAACGGGTACTCCATAGTAGACAGTTACCCACAAGTTTTCTGCGGC
AAGCACAGATGCGACCAACATCCCAAGAAGGTACAGGGTAGCCAAGGGCTGAAGGGAGCCCATTGGCATG
GTGGCGCTAGCAGCTGGTACCCAGCTTCTAGAGATCTGACGGTTCACTAAACGAGCTCTGCTTATATAGA
CCTCCCACCGTACACGCCTACCGCCCATTTGCGTCAACGGGGCGGGGTTATTACGACATTTTGGAAAGTC
CCGTTGATTTTGGTGCCAAAACAAACTCCCATTGACGTCAATGGGGTGGAGACTTGGAAATCCCCGTGAG
TCAAACCGCTATCCACGCCCATTGGTGTACTGCCAAAACCGCATCACCATGGTAATAGCGATGACTAATA
CGTAGATGTACTGCCAAGTAGGAAAGTCCCGTAAGGTCATGTACTGGGCATAATGCCAGGCGGGCCATTT
ACCGTCATTGACGTCAATAGGGGGCGGACTTGGCATATGATACACTTGATGTACTGCCAAGTGGGCAGTT
TACCGTAAATACTCCACCCATTGACGTCAATGGAAAGTCCCTATTGGCGTTACTATGGGAACATACGTCA
TTATTGACGTCAATGGGCGGGGGTCGTTGGGCGGTCAGCCAGGCGGGCCATTTACCGTAAGTTATGTAAC
GCGGAACTCCATATATGGGCTATGAACTAATGACCCCGTAATTGATTACTATTAATAACTAGTCAATAAT
CAATGTCAACATGGCGGTCATATTGGACATGAGCCAATATAAATGTACATATTATGATATAGATACAACG
TATGCAATGGCCAATAGCCAATATTGATTTATGCTATATAACCAATGACTAATATGGCTAATTGCCAATA
TTGATTCAATGTATAGATCTTCCATACCTACCAGTTCTGCGCCTGCAGCAATGGCAACAACGTTGCCCGG
ATCTGCGATGATAAGCTGTCAAACATGAGAATTGGTCGACTAGCTTGGCACGCCAGAAATCCGCGCGGTG
GTTTTTGGGGGTCGGGGGTGTTTGGCAGCCACAGACGCCCGGTGTTCGTGTCGCGCCAGTACATGCGGTC
CATGCCCAGGCCATCCAAAAACCATGGGTCTGTCTGCTCAGTCCAGTCGTGGACCTGACCCCACGCAACG
CCCAAAATAATAACCCCCACGAACCATAAACCATTCCCCATGGGGGACCCCGTCCCTAACCCACGGGGCC
AGTGGCTATGGCAGGGCCTGCCGCCCCGACGTTGGCTGCGAGCCCTGGGCCTTCACCCGAACTTGGGGGG
TGGGGTGGGGAAAAGGAAGAAACGCGGGCGTATTGGCCCCAATGGGGTCTCGGTGGGGTATCGACAGAGT
GCCAGCCCTGGGACCGAACCCCGCGTTTATGAACAAACGACCCAACACCCGTGCGTTTTATTCTGTCTTT
TTATTGCCGTCATAGCGCGGGTTCCTTCCGGTATTGTCTCCTTCCGTGTTTCAGTTAGCCTCCCCCATCT
CCCGATCCGGACGAGTGCTGGGGCGTCGGTTTCCACTATCGGCGAGTACTTCTACACAGCCATCGGTCCA
GACGGCCGCGCTTCTGCGGGCGATTTGTGTACGCCCGACAGTCCCGGCTCCGGATCGGACGATTGCGTCG
CATCGACCCTGCGCCCAAGCTGCATCATCGAAATTGCCGTCAACCAAGCTCTGATAGAGTTGGTCAAGAC
CAATGCGGAGCATATACGCCCGGAGCCGCGGCGATCCTGCAAGCTCCGGATGCCTCCGCTCGAAGTAGCG
CGTCTGCTGCTCCATACAAGCCAACCACGGCCTCCAGAAGAAGATGTTGGCGACCTCGTATTGGGAATCC
CCGAACATCGCCTCGCTCCAGTCAATGACCGCTGTTATGCGGCCATTGTCCGTCAGGACATTGTTGGAGC
CGAAATCCGCGTGCACGAGGTGCCGGACTTCGGGGCAGTCCTCGGCCCAAAGCATCAGCTCATCGAGAGC
CTGCGCGACGGACGCACTGACGGTGTCGTCCATCACAGTTTGCCAGTGATACACATGGGGATCAGCAATC
GCGCATATGAAATCACGCCATGTAGTGTATTGACCGATTCCTTGCGGTCCGAATGGGCCGAACCCGCTCG
TCTGGCTAAGATCGGCCGCAGCGATCGCATCCATGGCCTCCGCGACCGGCTGCAGAACAGCGGGCAGTTC
GGTTTCAGGCAGGTCTTGCAACGTGACACCCTGTGCACGGCGGGAGATGCAATAGGTCAGGCTCTCGCTG
AATTCCCCAATGTCAAGCACTTCCGGAATCGGGAGCGCGGCCGATGCAAAGTGCCGATAAACATAACGAT
CTTTGTAGAAACCATCGGCGCAGCTATTTACCCGCAGGACATATCCACGCCCTCCTACATCGAAGCTGAA
AGCACGAGATTCTTCGCCCTCCGAGAGCTGCATCAGGTCGGAGACGCTGTCGAACTTTTCGATCAGAAAC
TTCTCGACAGACGTCGCGGTGAGTTCAGGCTTTTTCATATCTCATTGCCCCCCGGGATCTGCGGCACGCT
GTTGACGCTGTTAAGCGGGTCGCTGCAGGGTCGCTCGGTGTTCGAGGCCACACGCGTCACCTTAATATGC
GAAGTGGACCTCGGACCGCGCCGCCCCGACTGCATCTGCGTGTTCGAATTCGCCAATGACAAGACGCTGG
GCGGGGTTTGTGTCATCATAGAACTAAAGACATGCAAATATATTTCTTCCGGGGACACCGCCAGCAAACG
CGAGCAACGGGCCACGGGGATGAAGCAGGGCGGCACCTCGCTAACGGATTCACCACTCCAAGAATTGGAG
CCAATCAATTCTTGCGGAGAACTGTGAATGCGCAAACCAACCCTTGGCAGAACATATCCATCGCGTCCGC
CATCTCCAGCAGCCGCACGCGGCGCATCTCGGGGCCGACGCGCTGGGCTACGTCTTGCTGGCGTTCGCGA
CGCGAGGCTGGATGGCCTTCCCCATTATGATTCTTCTCGCTTCCGGCGGCATCGGGATGCCCGCGTTGCA
GGCCATGCTGTCCAGGCAGGTAGATGACGACCATCAGGGACAGCTTCAAGGCCAGCAAAAGGCCAGGAAC
CGTAAAAAGGCCGCGTTGCTGGCGTTTTTCCATAGGCTCCGCCCCCCTGACGAGCATCACAAAAATCGAC
GCTCAAGTCAGAGGTGGCGAAACCCGACAGGACTATAAAGATACCAGGCGTTTCCCCCTGGAAGCTCCCT
CGTGCGCTCTCCTGTTCCGACCCTGCCGCTTACCGGATACCTGTCCGCCTTTCTCCCTTCGGGAAGCGTG
GCGCTTTCTCATAGCTCACGCTGTAGGTATCTCAGTTCGGTGTAGGTCGTTCGCTCCAAGCTGGGCTGTG
TGCACGAACCCCCCGTTCAGCCCGACCGCTGCGCCTTATCCGGTAACTATCGTCTTGAGTCCAACCCGGT
AAGACACGACTTATCGCCACTGGCAGCAGCCACTGGTAACAGGATTAGCAGAGCGAGGTATGTAGGCGGT
GCTACAGAGTTCTTGAAGTGGTGGCCTAACTACGGCTACACTAGAAGGACAGTATTTGGTATCTGCGCTC
TGCTGAAGCCAGTTACCTTCGGAAAAAGAGTTGGTAGCTCTTGATCCGGCAAACAAACCACCGCTGGTAG
CGGTGGTTTTTTTGTTTGCAAGCAGCAGATTACGCGCAGAAAAAAAGGATCTCAAGAAGATCCTTTGATC
TTTTCTACGGGGTCTGACGCTCAGTGGAACGAAAACTCACGTTAAGGGATTTTGGTCATGAGATTATCAA
AAAGGATCTTCACCTAGATCCTTTTAAATTAAAAATGAAGTTTTAAATCAATCTAAAGTATATATGAGTA
AACTTGGTCTGACAGTTACCAATGCTTAATCAGTGAGGCACCTATCTCAGCGATCTGTCTATTTCGTTCA
TCCATAGTTGCCTGACTCCCCGTCGTGTAGATAACTACGATACGGGAGGGCTTACCATCTGGCCCCAGTG
CTGCAATGATACCGCGAGACCCACGCTCACCGGCTCCAGATTTATCAGCAATAAACCAGCCAGCCGGAAG
GGCCGAGCGCAGAAGTGGTCCTGCAACTTTATCCGCCTCCATCCAGTCTATTAATTGTTGCCGGGAAGCT
AGAGTAAGTAGTTCGCCAGTTAATAGTTTGCGCAACGTTGTTGCCATTGCTGCAGGCATCGTGGTGTCAC
GCTCGTCGTTTGGTATGGCTTCATTCAGCTCCGGTTCCCAACGATCAAGGCGAGTTACATGATCCCCCAT
GTTGTGCAAAAAAGCGGTTAGCTCCTTCGGTCCTCCGATCGTTGTCAGAAGTAAGTTGGCCGCAGTGTTA
TCACTCATGGTTATGGCAGCACTGCATAATTCTCTTACTGTCATGCCATCCGTAAGATGCTTTTCTGTGA
CTGGTGAGTACTCAACCAAGTCATTCTGAGAATAGTGTATGCGGCGACCGAGTTGCTCTTGCCCGGCGTC
AACACGGGATAATACCGCGCCACATAGCAGAACTTTAAAAGTGCTCATCATTGGAAAACGTTCTTCGGGG
CGAAAACTCTCAAGGATCTTACCGCTGTTGAGATCCAGTTCGATGTAACCCACTCGTGCACCCAACTGAT
CTTCAGCATCTTTTACTTTCACCAGCGTTTCTGGGTGAGCAAAAACAGGAAGGCAAAATGCCGCAAAAAA
GGGAATAAGGGCGACACGGAAATGTTGAATACTCATACTCTTCCTTTTTCAATATTATTGAAGCATTTAT
CAGGGTTATTGTCTCATGAGCGGATACATATTTGAATGTATTTAGAAAAATAAACAAATAGGGGTTCCGC
GCACATTTCCCCGAAAAGTGCCACCTGACGTCTAAGAAACCATTATTATCATGACATTAACCTATAAAAA
TAGGCGTATCACGAGGCCCTTTCGTCTTCAAGAATTCTCATGTTTGACAGCTTATCATCGATAAGCTGAT
CCTCACAGGCCGCACCCAGCTTTTCTTCCGTTGCCCCAGTAGCATCTCTGTCTGGTGACCTTGAAGAGGA
AGAGGAGGGGTCCCGAGAATCCCCATCCCTACCGTCCAGCAAAAAGGGGGACGAGGAATTTGAGGCCTGG
CTTGAGGCTCAGGACGCAAATCTTGAGGATGTTCAGCGGGAGTTTTCCGGGCTGCGAGTAATTGGTGATG
AGGACGAGGATGGTTCGGAGGATGGGGAATTTTCAGACCTGGATCTGTCTGACAGCGACCATGAAGGGGA
TGAGGGTGGGGGGGCTGTTGGAGGGGGCAGGAGTCTGCACTCCCTGTATTCACTGAGCGTCGTCTAATAA
AGATGTCTATTGATCTCTTTTAGTGTGAATCATGTCTGACGAGGGGCCAGGTACAGGACCTGGAAATGGC
CTAGGAGAGAAGGGAGACACATCTGGACCAGAAGGCTCCGGCGGCAGTGGACCTCAAAGAAGAGGGGGTG
ATAACCATGGACGAGGACGGGGAAGAGGACGAGGACGAGGAGGCGGAAGACCAGGAGCCCCGGGCGGCTC
AGGATCAGGGCCAAGACATAGAGATGGTGTCCGGAGACCCCAAAAACGTCCAAGTTGCATTGGCTGCAAA
GGGACCCACGGTGGAACAGGAGCAGGAGCAGG
